>Addgene plasmid #119570 | pC0.052 | addgene full sequence | sequence record 234086 | Addgene NGS Result
GTGGCTCTTCAGTGGACGAAAGGGCCTCGTGATACGCCTATTTTTATAGGTTAATGTCATGATAATAATG
GTTTCTTAGACGTCAGGTGGCACTTTTCGGGGAAATGTGCGCGGAACCCCTATTTGTTTATTTTTCTAAA
TACATTCAAATATGTATCCGCTCATGAGACAATAACCCTGATAAATGCTTCAATAATATTGAAAAAGGAA
GAGTATGCGCTCACGCAACTGGTCCAGAACCTTGACCGAACGCAGCGGTGGTAACGGCGCAGTGGCGGTT
TTCATGGCTTGTTATGACTGTTTTTTTTTGGGGTACAGTCTATGCCTCGGGCATCCAAGCAGCAAGCGCG
TTACGCCGTGGGTCGATGTTTGATGTTATGGAGCAGCAACGATGTTACGCAGCAGGGCAGTCGCCCTAAA
ACAAAGTTAAACATCATGAGGGAAGCGGTGATCGCCGAAGTATCGACTCAACTATCAGAGGTAGTTGGCG
TCATCGAGCGCCATCTCGAACCGACGTTGCTGGCCGTACATTTGTACGGCTCCGCAGTGGATGGCGGCCT
GAAGCCACACAGCGATATTGATTTGCTGGTTACGGTGACCGTAAGGCTTGATGAAACAACGCGGCGAGCT
TTGATCAACGACCTTTTGGAAACTTCGGCTTCCCCTGGAGAGAGCGAGATTCTCCGCGCTGTAGAAGTCA
CCATTGTTGTGCACGACGACATCATTCCGTGGCGTTATCCAGCTAAGCGCGAACTGCAATTTGGAGAATG
GCAGCGCAATGACATTCTTGCAGGTATCTTCGAGCCAGCCACGATCGACATTGATCTGGCTATCTTGCTG
ACAAAAGCAAGAGAACATAGCGTTGCCTTGGTAGGTCCAGCGGCGGAGGAACTCTTTGATCCGGTTCCTG
AACAGGATCTATTTGAGGCGCTAAATGAAACCTTAACGCTATGGAACTCGCCGCCCGACTGGGCTGGCGA
TGAGCGAAATGTAGTGCTTACGTTGTCCCGCATTTGGTACAGCGCAGTAACCGGCAAAATCGCGCCGAAG
GATGTCGCTGCCGACTGGGCAATGGAGCGCCTGCCGGCCCAGTATCAGCCCGTCATACTTGAAGCTAGAC
AGGCTTATCTTGGACAAGAAGAAGATCGCTTGGCCTCGCGCGCAGATCAGTTGGAAGAATTTGTCCATTA
CGTAAAAGGCGAGATCACCAAGGTAGTCGGCAAATAACTGTCAGACCAAGTTTACTCATATATACTTTAG
ATTGATTTAAAACTTCATTTTTAATTTAAAAGGATCTAGGTGAAGATCCTTTTTGATAATCTCATGACCA
AAATCCCTTAACGTGAGTTTTCGTTCCACTGAGCGTCAGACCCCGTAGAAAAGATCAAAGGATCTTCTTG
AGATCCTTTTTTTCTGCGCGTAATCTGCTGCTTGCAAACAAAAAAACCACCGCTACCAGCGGTGGTTTGT
TTGCCGGATCAAGAGCTACCAACTCTTTTTCCGAAGGTAACTGGCTTCAGCAGAGCGCAGATACCAAATA
CTGTTCTTCTAGTGTAGCCGTAGTTAGGCCACCACTTCAAGAACTCTGTAGCACCGCCTACATACCTCGC
TCTGCTAATCCTGTTACCAGTGGCTGCTGCCAGTGGCGATAAGTCGTGTCTTACCGGGTTGGACTCAAGA
CGATAGTTACCGGATAAGGCGCAGCGGTCGGGCTGAACGGGGGGTTCGTGCACACAGCCCAGCTTGGAGC
GAACGACCTACACCGAACTGAGATACCTACAGCGTGAGCTATGAGAAAGCGCCACGCTTCCCGAAGGGAG
AAAGGCGGACAGGTATCCGGTAAGCGGCAGGGTCGGAACAGGAGAGCGCACGAGGGAGCTTCCAGGGGGA
AACGCCTGGTATCTTTATAGTCCTGTCGGGTTTCGCCACCTCTGACTTGAGCGTCGATTTTTGTGATGCT
CGTCAGGGGGGCGGAGCCTATGGAAAAACGCCAGCAACGCGGCCTTTTTACGGTTCCTGGCCTTTTGCTG
GCCTTTTGCTCACATGTTCTTTCCTGCGTTATCCCCTGATTCTGTGGATAACCGTATTACCGCCTTTGAG
TGAGCTGATACCGCTCGCCGCAGCCGAACGACCGAGCGCAGCGAGTCAGTGAGCGAGGAAGCGGAAGAGC
GCCCAATACGCAAACCGCCTCTCCCCGCGCGTTGGCCGATTCATTAATCACTCTGTGGTCTCAGGAGTTC
CACCAGCAAAATTCGCATCGCCTCTGCCTTTTTTATAACGGTCTGATCTTAGCGGGGGAAGGAGATTTTC
ACCTGAATTTCATACCCCCTTTGGCAGACTGGGAAAATCTTGGACAAATTCCCAATTCTAGAGTAGTGGA
GGTTACTAGAATGTGAGACCACGAA
Features (pLannotate 1.2.2; 6 found; start..end, strand, type, name):
    110..214     +  promoter       AmpR promoter: bla
    205..285     -  CDS            int (fragment): INT2_ECOLX - Protein inferred from homology: Swiss-Prot protein existence level 3. Putative integrase believed to be involved in the insertion of antibiotic resistance genes into plasmids and transposons. From Escherichia coli.
    373..429     +  CDS            GmR (fragment): gentamycin acetyltransferase; aacC1; confers resistance to gentamycin
    436..1224    +  CDS            aadA: S3AD_ECOLX - Experimental evidence at protein level: Swiss-Prot protein existence level 1. Mediates bacterial resistance to the antibiotics streptomycin and spectinomycin. From Escherichia coli.
   1398..1986    +  rep_origin     ori: high-copy-number ColE1/pMB1/pBR322/pUC origin of replication
   2169..2218    +  CDS            lacI (fragment): lac repressor; lacI; The lac repressor binds to the lac operator to inhibit transcription in E. coli. This inhibition can be relieved by adding lactose or isopropyl-β-D-thiogalactopyranoside (IPTG).
