[The description below was written by a language model from this plasmid's Addgene catalogue record and pLannotate feature annotations shown in this document.]
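Description:
pC0.052 is a Level 0 promoter part from the CyanoGate modular cloning suite, a Golden Gate toolkit that extends the plant MoClo syntax to the engineering of cyanobacteria. It is built in the pICH41295 Level 0 acceptor backbone (about 2.2 kb), giving a small plasmid of roughly 2.4 kb that is maintained in E. coli. Propagation relies on a high-copy ColE1/pUC-type origin, and selection is by spectinomycin through the aadA aminoglycoside adenylyltransferase gene. The feature table places an AmpR (bla) promoter upstream of aadA. It also shows short fragments of an integrase gene, a gentamicin acetyltransferase gene and lacI. These are most likely non-functional remnants of how the resistance cassette and cloning region were derived.

The payload is PnrsB, a 152 bp insert described as the Ni2+-inducible promoter of the nrsB gene; the record does not state the source organism. A 22 bp synthetic ribosome binding site (RBS*) has been added upstream of the ATG, so the part supplies both transcriptional control and translation initiation signals for a downstream coding sequence. The promoter was inserted using BpiI, and those sites were destroyed during cloning, as is usual for Level 0 assembly. The automated annotation does not mark the promoter itself, so its exact coordinates are not given.

As a standardised part, pC0.052 is meant to be combined with coding sequence and terminator modules in later Golden Gate assemblies to build transcription units, allowing nickel-inducible gene expression in cyanobacterial hosts.
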