Addgene plasmid #119570: pC0.052
Purpose: Level 0 part. Promoter
Depositing lab: Alistair McCormick. Depositing organization: University of Edinburgh. Publication: CyanoGate: A Modular Cloning Suite for Engineering Cyanobacteria Based on the Plant MoClo Syntax. Vasudevan R, Gale GAR, Schiavon AA, Puzorjov A, Malin J, Gillespie MD, Vavitsas K, Zulkower V, Wang B, Howe CJ, Lea-Smith DJ, McCormick AJ. Plant Physiol. 2019 May;180(1):39-55. doi: 10.1104/pp.18.01401. Epub 2019 Feb 28. PubMed 30819783.
Backbone
  Vector backbone: PICH41295
  Backbone size w/o insert (bp): 2247
  Vector type: Synthetic Biology
Growth in bacteria
  Bacterial resistance: Spectinomycin, 50 μg/mL
  Growth temperature: 37°C
  Growth strain: DH5alpha
  Copy number: High Copy
Gene/Insert
  Gene/Insert name: PnrsB
  Insert size (bp): 152
  Mutation: RBS* added (22 bp) upstream of ATG.
  Cloning method: Restriction Enzyme; 5′ cloning site BpiI (destroyed during cloning); 3′ cloning site BpiI (destroyed during cloning)
  Sequencing primers: 5′ ttgagtgagctgataccgct; 3′ GTCTCATGAGCGGATACATATTTGAATG
Terms and licenses: Academic/Nonprofit Terms; Industry Terms: Not Available to Industry
Depositor comments: Ni2+ inducible promoter from the nrsB gene. Please visit https://www.biorxiv.org/content/10.1101/426700v1 for bioRxiv preprint.
How to cite: pC0.052 was a gift from Alistair McCormick (Addgene plasmid # 119570 ; http://n2t.net/addgene:119570 ; RRID:Addgene_119570)
